Addgene plasmid #163982: pcDNA3.1 6A NLRP1 UPA-CARD-FLAG E1397R
Purpose: Mammalian expression vector encoding human NLRP1 UPA-CARD (filament-deficient mutant) with a C-terminal FLAG tag
Depositing lab: Hao Wu. Depositing organization: Boston Children's Hospital. Publication: Mechanism of filament formation in UPA-promoted CARD8 and NLRP1 inflammasomes. Robert Hollingsworth L, David L, Li Y, Griswold AR, Ruan J, Sharif H, Fontana P, Orth-He EL, Fu TM, Bachovchin DA, Wu H. Nat Commun. 2021 Jan 8;12(1):189. doi: 10.1038/s41467-020-20320-y. PubMed 33420033.
Backbone
  Vector backbone: pcDNA3.1 LIC 6A
  Vector type: Mammalian Expression
Growth in bacteria
  Bacterial resistance: Ampicillin, 100 μg/mL
  Growth temperature: 37°C
  Growth strain: DH5alpha
  Copy number: High Copy
Gene/Insert
  Gene/Insert name: NLRP1 UPA-CARD
  Species: H. sapiens (human)
  Mutation: E1397R
  Entrez Gene: NLRP1 (a.k.a. AIADK, CARD7, CIDED, CLR17.1, DEFCAP, DEFCAP-L/S, JRRP, MSPC, NAC, NALP1, PP1044, SLEV1, VAMAS1)
  Tag / fusion protein: FLAG (C terminal on insert)
  Cloning method: Ligation Independent Cloning
Terms and licenses: Academic/Nonprofit Terms; Industry Terms: Not Available to Industry
How to cite: pcDNA3.1 6A NLRP1 UPA-CARD-FLAG E1397R was a gift from Hao Wu (Addgene plasmid # 163982 ; http://n2t.net/addgene:163982 ; RRID:Addgene_163982)
