[The description below was written by a language model from this plasmid's Addgene catalogue record and pLannotate feature annotations shown in this document.]
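Description:
pcDNA3.1 6A NLRP1 UPA-CARD-FLAG E1397R is a mammalian expression plasmid of about 6.3 kb built on the pcDNA3.1 LIC 6A backbone, a ligation-independent-cloning derivative of pcDNA3.1. It is propagated in E. coli as a high-copy plasmid through a ColE1/pUC-type origin and selected with ampicillin via the β-lactamase gene. An f1 origin is also present. For selection in mammalian cells, the backbone carries a neomycin phosphotransferase gene driven by the SV40 enhancer/early promoter and terminated by an SV40 polyadenylation signal. Several short annotated fragments (ble, lacI, bom, a truncated HIV-1 LTR and an attB2-like site) appear to be backbone remnants or short similarity matches rather than functional parts.

The payload is a roughly 800 bp fragment of human NLRP1 encoding the UPA subdomain and the CARD, the C-terminal portion of this inflammasome sensor. It sits downstream of the CMV immediate-early enhancer and promoter and upstream of the bovine growth hormone polyadenylation signal. Flanking T7 and SP6 promoters could serve for in vitro transcription or as sequencing primer sites. The catalogue entry records a C-terminal FLAG tag for detection or immunoprecipitation, although the feature table does not annotate it separately. The insert carries the E1397R substitution, which the record describes as a filament-deficient mutant. The construct is therefore suited to expression in mammalian cells as a loss-of-function comparison in studies of how the UPA domain promotes CARD filament assembly in NLRP1 and CARD8 inflammasomes.
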