Features (pLannotate 1.2.2; 22 found; start..end, strand, type, name):
    154..483     +  promoter       SV40 promoter: SV40 enhancer and early promoter
    550..1341    +  CDS            neo: KKA2_KLEPN - Also known as kan, nptII. Experimental evidence at protein level: Swiss-Prot protein existence level 1. Resistance to kanamycin, neomycin, paromomycin, ribostamycin, butirosin and gentamicin B. From Klebsiella pneumoniae.
   1365..1523    +  CDS            ble (fragment): BLE_KLEPN - Experimental evidence at protein level: Swiss-Prot protein existence level 1. Binding protein with a strong affinity to the bleomycin family of antibiotics. Binds to CL990; an antimitotic-antibiotic compound. From Klebsiella pneumoniae.
   1518..1639    +  polyA_signal   SV40 poly(A) signal: SV40 polyadenylation signal
   1712..1728    -  protein_bind   lac operator: The lac repressor binds to the lac operator to inhibit transcription in E. coli. This inhibition can be relieved by adding lactose or isopropyl-β-D-thiogalactopyranoside (IPTG). lac repressor encoded by lacI
   1736..1766    -  promoter       lac promoter: promoter for the E. coli lac operon
   1781..1802    -  protein_bind   CAP binding site: CAP binding activates transcription in the presence of cAMP. E. coli catabolite activator protein
   1815..1907    -  CDS            lacI (fragment): lac repressor; lacI; The lac repressor binds to the lac operator to inhibit transcription in E. coli. This inhibition can be relieved by adding lactose or isopropyl-β-D-thiogalactopyranoside (IPTG).
   2090..2678    -  rep_origin     ori: high-copy-number ColE1/pMB1/pBR322/pUC origin of replication
   2849..3709    -  CDS            AmpR: β-lactamase; bla; confers resistance to ampicillin, carbenicillin, and related antibiotics
   3710..3814    -  promoter       AmpR promoter: bla
   3873..3925    -  misc_feature   bom (fragment): basis of mobility region from pBR322
   4080..4459    +  enhancer       CMV enhancer: human cytomegalovirus immediate early enhancer
   4460..4663    +  promoter       CMV promoter: human cytomegalovirus (CMV) immediate early promoter
   4659..4692    +  LTR            5' LTR (truncated) (fragment): truncated 5' long terminal repeat (LTR) from HIV-1
   4708..4726    +  promoter       T7 promoter: promoter for bacteriophage T7 RNA polymerase
   4771..5565    +  CDS            NLRP1 (fragment): NLRP1_HUMAN - Also known as CARD7, DEFCAP From Homo sapiens (Human).
   5567..5591    -  protein_bind   attB2: mutant version of attB; recombination site for the Gateway® BP reaction BP Clonase™
   5663..5681    -  promoter       SP6 promoter: promoter for bacteriophage SP6 RNA polymerase
   5707..5931    +  polyA_signal   bGH poly(A) signal: bovine growth hormone polyadenylation signal
   5935..5956    +  promoter       SV40 promoter (fragment): SV40 enhancer and early promoter
   5977..140     +  rep_origin     f1 ori (across the origin) (sequence partly withheld): f1 bacteriophage origin of replication; arrow indicates direction of (+) strand synthesis
>Addgene plasmid #163982 | pcDNA3.1 6A NLRP1 UPA-CARD-FLAG E1397R | addgene full sequence | sequence record 322633 | Addgene NGS Result
CTTT
[37 nt withheld, positions 5-41]
ACCCTATCTCGGTCTATTCTTTTGATTTATAAGGGATTTTGCCGATTTCGGCCTATTGGTTAAAAAATGA
GCTGATTTAACAAAAATTTAACGCGAATTAATTCTGTGGAATGTGTGTCAGTTAGGGTGTGGAAAGTCCC
CAGGCTCCCCAGCAGGCAGAAGTATGCAAAGCATGCATCTCAATTAGTCAGCAACCAGGTGTGGAAAGTC
CCCAGGCTCCCCAGCAGGCAGAAGTATGCAAAGCATGCATCTCAATTAGTCAGCAACCATAGTCCCGCCC
CTAACTCCGCCCATCCCGCCCCTAACTCCGCCCAGTTCCGCCCATTCTCCGCCCCATGGCTGACTAATTT
TTTTTATTTATGCAGAGGCCGAGGCCGCCTCTGCCTCTGAGCTATTCCAGAAGTAGTGAGGAGGCTTTTT
TGGAGGCCTAGGCTTTTGCAAAAAGCTCCCGGGAGCTTGTATATCCATTTTCGGATCTGATCAAGAGACA
GGATGAGGATCGTTTCGCATGATTGAACAAGATGGATTGCACGCAGGTTCTCCGGCCGCTTGGGTGGAGA
GGCTATTCGGCTATGACTGGGCACAACAGACAATCGGCTGCTCTGATGCCGCCGTGTTCCGGCTGTCAGC
GCAGGGGCGCCCGGTTCTTTTTGTCAAGACCGACCTGTCCGGTGCCCTGAATGAACTGCAGGACGAGGCA
GCGCGGCTATCGTGGCTGGCCACGACGGGCGTTCCTTGCGCAGCTGTGCTCGACGTTGTCACTGAAGCGG
GAAGGGACTGGCTGCTATTGGGCGAAGTGCCGGGGCAGGATCTCCTGTCATCTCACCTTGCTCCTGCCGA
GAAAGTATCCATCATGGCTGATGCAATGCGGCGGCTGCATACGCTTGATCCGGCTACCTGCCCATTCGAC
CACCAAGCGAAACATCGCATCGAGCGAGCACGTACTCGGATGGAAGCCGGTCTTGTCGATCAGGATGATC
TGGACGAAGAGCATCAGGGGCTCGCGCCAGCCGAACTGTTCGCCAGGCTCAAGGCGCGCATGCCCGACGG
CGAGGATCTCGTCGTGACCCATGGCGATGCCTGCTTGCCGAATATCATGGTGGAAAATGGCCGCTTTTCT
GGATTCATCGACTGTGGCCGGCTGGGTGTGGCGGACCGCTATCAGGACATAGCGTTGGCTACCCGTGATA
TTGCTGAAGAGCTTGGCGGCGAATGGGCTGACCGCTTCCTCGTGCTTTACGGTATCGCCGCTCCCGATTC
GCAGCGCATCGCCTTCTATCGCCTTCTTGACGAGTTCTTCTGAGCGGGACTCTGGGGTTCGAAATGACCG
ACCAAGCGACGCCCAACCTGCCATCACGAGATTTCGATTCCACCGCCGCCTTCTATGAAAGGTTGGGCTT
CGGAATCGTTTTCCGGGACGCCGGCTGGATGATCCTCCAGCGCGGGGATCTCATGCTGGAGTTCTTCGCC
CACCCCAACTTGTTTATTGCAGCTTATAATGGTTACAAATAAAGCAATAGCATCACAAATTTCACAAATA
AAGCATTTTTTTCACTGCATTCTAGTTGTGGTTTGTCCAAACTCATCAATGTATCTTATCATGTCTGTAT
ACCGTCGACCTCTAGCTAGAGCTTGGCGTAATCATGGTCATAGCTGTTTCCTGTGTGAAATTGTTATCCG
CTCACAATTCCACACAACATACGAGCCGGAAGCATAAAGTGTAAAGCCTGGGGTGCCTAATGAGTGAGCT
AACTCACATTAATTGCGTTGCGCTCACTGCCCGCTTTCCAGTCGGGAAACCTGTCGTGCCAGCTGCATTA
ATGAATCGGCCAACGCGCGGGGAGAGGCGGTTTGCGTATTGGGCGCTCTTCCGCTTCCTCGCTCACTGAC
TCGCTGCGCTCGGTCGTTCGGCTGCGGCGAGCGGTATCAGCTCACTCAAAGGCGGTAATACGGTTATCCA
CAGAATCAGGGGATAACGCAGGAAAGAACATGTGAGCAAAAGGCCAGCAAAAGGCCAGGAACCGTAAAAA
GGCCGCGTTGCTGGCGTTTTTCCATAGGCTCCGCCCCCCTGACGAGCATCACAAAAATCGACGCTCAAGT
CAGAGGTGGCGAAACCCGACAGGACTATAAAGATACCAGGCGTTTCCCCCTGGAAGCTCCCTCGTGCGCT
CTCCTGTTCCGACCCTGCCGCTTACCGGATACCTGTCCGCCTTTCTCCCTTCGGGAAGCGTGGCGCTTTC
TCATAGCTCACGCTGTAGGTATCTCAGTTCGGTGTAGGTCGTTCGCTCCAAGCTGGGCTGTGTGCACGAA
CCCCCCGTTCAGCCCGACCGCTGCGCCTTATCCGGTAACTATCGTCTTGAGTCCAACCCGGTAAGACACG
ACTTATCGCCACTGGCAGCAGCCACTGGTAACAGGATTAGCAGAGCGAGGTATGTAGGCGGTGCTACAGA
GTTCTTGAAGTGGTGGCCTAACTACGGCTACACTAGAAGAACAGTATTTGGTATCTGCGCTCTGCTGAAG
CCAGTTACCTTCGGAAAAAGAGTTGGTAGCTCTTGATCCGGCAAACAAACCACCGCTGGTAGCGGTGGTT
TTTTTGTTTGCAAGCAGCAGATTACGCGCAGAAAAAAAGGATCTCAAGAAGATCCTTTGATCTTTTCTAC
GGGGTCTGACGCTCAGTGGAACGAAAACTCACGTTAAGGGATTTTGGTCATGAGATTATCAAAAAGGATC
TTCACCTAGATCCTTTTAAATTAAAAATGAAGTTTTAAATCAATCTAAAGTATATATGAGTAAACTTGGT
CTGACAGTTACCAATGCTTAATCAGTGAGGCACCTATCTCAGCGATCTGTCTATTTCGTTCATCCATAGT
TGCCTGACTCCCCGTCGTGTAGATAACTACGATACGGGAGGGCTTACCATCTGGCCCCAGTGCTGCAATG
ATACCGCGAGACCCACGCTCACCGGCTCCAGATTTATCAGCAATAAACCAGCCAGCCGGAAGGGCCGAGC
GCAGAAGTGGTCCTGCAACTTTATCCGCCTCCATCCAGTCTATTAATTGTTGCCGGGAAGCTAGAGTAAG
TAGTTCGCCAGTTAATAGTTTGCGCAACGTTGTTGCCATTGCTACAGGCATCGTGGTGTCACGCTCGTCG
TTTGGTATGGCTTCATTCAGCTCCGGTTCCCAACGATCAAGGCGAGTTACATGATCCCCCATGTTGTGCA
AAAAAGCGGTTAGCTCCTTCGGTCCTCCGATCGTTGTCAGAAGTAAGTTGGCCGCAGTGTTATCACTCAT
GGTTATGGCAGCACTGCATAATTCTCTTACTGTCATGCCATCCGTAAGATGCTTTTCTGTGACTGGTGAG
TACTCAACCAAGTCATTCTGAGAATAGTGTATGCGGCGACCGAGTTGCTCTTGCCCGGCGTCAATACGGG
ATAATACCGCGCCACATAGCAGAACTTTAAAAGTGCTCATCATTGGAAAACGTTCTTCGGGGCGAAAACT
CTCAAGGATCTTACCGCTGTTGAGATCCAGTTCGATGTAACCCACTCGTGCACCCAACTGATCTTCAGCA
TCTTTTACTTTCACCAGCGTTTCTGGGTGAGCAAAAACAGGAAGGCAAAATGCCGCAAAAAAGGGAATAA
GGGCGACACGGAAATGTTGAATACTCATACTCTTCCTTTTTCATTATTATTGAAGCATTTATCAGGGTTA
TTGTCTCATGAGCGGATACATATTTGAATGTATTTAGAAAAATAAACAAATAGGGGTTCCGCGCACATTT
CCCCGAAAAGTGCCACCTGACGTCGACGGATCGGGAGATCTCCCGATCCCCTATGGTGCACTCTCAGTAC
AATCTGCTCTGATGCCGCATAGTTAAGCCAGTATCTGCTCCCTGCTTGTGTGTTGGAGGTCGCTGAGTAG
TGCGCGAGCAAAATTTAAGCTACAACAAGGCAAGGCTTGACCGACAATTGCATGAAGAATCTGCTTAGGG
TTAGGCGTTTTGCGCTGCTTCGCGATGTACGGGCCAGATATACGCGTTGACATTGATTATTGACTAGTTA
TTAATAGTAATCAATTACGGGGTCATTAGTTCATAGCCCATATATGGAGTTCCGCGTTACATAACTTACG
GTAAATGGCCCGCCTGGCTGACCGCCCAACGACCCCCGCCCATTGACGTCAATAATGACGTATGTTCCCA
TAGTAACGCCAATAGGGACTTTCCATTGACGTCAATGGGTGGAGTATTTACGGTAAACTGCCCACTTGGC
AGTACATCAAGTGTATCATATGCCAAGTACGCCCCCTATTGACGTCAATGACGGTAAATGGCCCGCCTGG
CATTATGCCCAGTACATGACCTTATGGGACTTTCCTACTTGGCAGTACATCTACGTATTAGTCATCGCTA
TTACCATGGTGATGCGGTTTTGGCAGTACATCAATGGGCGTGGATAGCGGTTTGACTCACGGGGATTTCC
AAGTCTCCACCCCATTGACGTCAATGGGAGTTTGTTTTGGCACCAAAATCAACGGGACTTTCCAAAATGT
CGTAACAACTCCGCCCCATTGACGCAAATGGGCGGTAGGCGTGTACGGTGGGAGGTCTATATAAGCAGAG
CTCTCTGGCTAACTAGAGAACCCACTGCTTACTGGCTTATCGAAATTAATACGACTCACTATAGGGAGAC
CCAAGCTTGGTACCGAGCTCGGATCCCTACTTCCAATCCAATGCCACCATGTCCCCCTTGGGAGTCCTCC
TGAAAATGATCCATAATGCCCTGCGCTTCATTCCCGTCACCTCTGTGGTGTTGCTTTACCACCGCGTCCA
TCCTGAGGAAGTCACCTTCCACCTCTACCTGATCCCAAGTGACTGCTCCATTCGGAAGGCCATAGATGAT
CTAGAAATGAAATTCCAGTTTGTGCGAATCCACAAGCCACCCCCGCTGACCCCACTTTATATGGGCTGTC
GTTACACTGTGTCTGGGTCTGGTTCAGGGATGCTGGAAATACTCCCCAAGGAACTGGAGCTCTGCTATCG
AAGCCCTGGAGAAGACCAGCTGTTCTCGGAGTTCTACGTTGGCCACTTGGGATCAGGGATCAGGCTGCAA
GTGAAAGACAAGAAAGATGAGACTCTGGTGTGGGAGGCCTTGGTGAAACCAGGAGATCTCATGCCTGCAA
CTACTCTGATCCCTCCAGCCCGCATAGCCGTACCTTCACCTCTGGATGCCCCGCAGTTGCTGCACTTTGT
GGACCAGTATCGAGAGCAGCTGATAGCCCGAGTGACATCGGTGCGGGTTGTCTTGGACAAACTGCATGGA
CAGGTGCTGAGCCAGGAGCAGTACGAGAGGGTGCTGGCTGAGAACACGAGGCCCAGCCAGATGCGGAAGC
TGTTCAGCTTGAGCCAGTCCTGGGACCGGAAGTGCAAAGATGGACTCTACCAAGCCCTGAAGGAGACCCA
TCCTCACCTCATTATGGAACTCTGGGAGAAGGGCAGCAAAAAGGGACTCCTGCCACTCAGCAGCGACCCA
GCTTTCTTGTACAAAGTGGTTGATATCGACTACAAGGACGATGACGACAAGTAGTAATAACATTGGAAGT
GGATAATCTAGAGGGCCCTATTCTATAGTGTCACCTAAATGCTAGAGCTCGCTGATCAGCCTCGACTGTG
CCTTCTAGTTGCCAGCCATCTGTTGTTTGCCCCTCCCCCGTGCCTTCCTTGACCCTGGAAGGTGCCACTC
CCACTGTCCTTTCCTAATAAAATGAGGAAATTGCATCGCATTGTCTGAGTAGGTGTCATTCTATTCTGGG
GGGTGGGGTGGGGCAGGACAGCAAGGGGGAGGATTGGGAAGACAATAGCAGGCATGCTGGGGATGCGGTG
GGCTCTATGGCTTCTGAGGCGGAAAGAACCAGCTGGGGCTCTAGGGGGTATCCCC
[124 nt withheld, positions 5977-6100]
C
[91 nt withheld, positions 6102-6192]
A
[49 nt withheld, positions 6194-6242]
CCTTTGACGTTGGAGTCCACGTT
