>Addgene plasmid #163982 | pcDNA3.1 6A NLRP1 UPA-CARD-FLAG E1397R | depositor partial sequence | sequence record 318201 | Insert sequence
ATGTCCCCCTTGGGAGTCCTCCTGAAAATGATCCATAATGCCCTGCGCTTCATTCCCGTCACCTCTGTGG
TGTTGCTTTACCACCGCGTCCATCCTGAGGAAGTCACCTTCCACCTCTACCTGATCCCAAGTGACTGCTC
CATTCGGAAGGCCATAGATGATCTAGAAATGAAATTCCAGTTTGTGCGAATCCACAAGCCACCCCCGCTG
ACCCCACTTTATATGGGCTGTCGTTACACTGTGTCTGGGTCTGGTTCAGGGATGCTGGAAATACTCCCCA
AGGAACTGGAGCTCTGCTATCGAAGCCCTGGAGAAGACCAGCTGTTCTCGGAGTTCTACGTTGGCCACTT
GGGATCAGGGATCAGGCTGCAAGTGAAAGACAAGAAAGATGAGACTCTGGTGTGGGAGGCCTTGGTGAAA
CCAGGAGATCTCATGCCTGCAACTACTCTGATCCCTCCAGCCCGCATAGCCGTACCTTCACCTCTGGATG
CCCCGCAGTTGCTGCACTTTGTGGACCAGTATCGAGAGCAGCTGATAGCCCGAGTGACATCGGTGCGGGT
TGTCTTGGACAAACTGCATGGACAGGTGCTGAGCCAGGAGCAGTACGAGAGGGTGCTGGCTGAGAACACG
AGGCCCAGCCAGATGCGGAAGCTGTTCAGCTTGAGCCAGTCCTGGGACCGGAAGTGCAAAGATGGACTCT
ACCAAGCCCTGAAGGAGACCCATCCTCACCTCATTATGGAACTCTGGGAGAAGGGCAGCAAAAAGGGACT
CCTGCCACTCAGCAGCGACCCAGCTTTCTTGTACAAAGTGGTTGATATCGACTACAAGGACGATGACGAC
AAGTAG
